Addgene plasmid #196815: pGEL667
Purpose: (Empty Backbone) LrCas9 genome editing plasmid in wheat
Depositing lab: Yong Zhang. Depositing organization: University of Electronic Science and Technology of China. Publication: Efficient plant genome engineering using a probiotic sourced CRISPR-Cas9 system. Zhong Z, Liu G, Tang Z, Xiang S, Yang L, Huang L, He Y, Fan T, Liu S, Zheng X, Zhang T, Qi Y, Huang J, Zhang Y. Nat Commun. 2023 Sep 29;14(1):6102. doi: 10.1038/s41467-023-41802-9. PubMed 37773156.
Backbone
  Vector backbone: pZHY988
  Backbone size (bp): 16088
  Vector type: Plant Expression, CRISPR, Synthetic Biology
  Promoter: ZmUbi
  Selectable markers: Hygromycin
Growth in bacteria
  Bacterial resistance: Kanamycin, 50 μg/mL
  Growth temperature: 37°C
  Growth strain: ccdB Survival
  Copy number: High Copy
Terms and licenses: Academic/Nonprofit Terms; Industry Terms: Not Available to Industry
How to cite: pGEL667 was a gift from Yong Zhang (Addgene plasmid # 196815 ; http://n2t.net/addgene:196815 ; RRID:Addgene_196815)
