[The description below was written by a language model from this plasmid's Addgene catalogue record and pLannotate feature annotations shown in this document.]
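Description:
pGEL667 is an empty-backbone plant CRISPR vector built on pZHY988 and intended for LrCas9-based genome editing in wheat. It has the architecture of an Agrobacterium T-DNA binary plasmid of about 16 kb. Nopaline-type left and right border repeats delimit the transferred region. The backbone outside them carries the pVS1 replication and stability functions (RepA, StaA, oriV) for maintenance in Agrobacterium. It also carries a ColE1/pMB1-type origin with the pBR322 bom site for high-copy propagation in E. coli, and a kanamycin resistance gene for bacterial selection.

Within the T-DNA, the maize polyubiquitin (ZmUbi) promoter sits upstream of a roughly 4.2 kb stretch that the automated annotation leaves unlabelled, followed by the Arabidopsis HSP18.2 terminator. Given the stated purpose, this gap is presumably where the LrCas9 coding sequence lies, although the feature table does not identify it. Downstream is a ccdB toxin gene with a partial ccdA fragment, which explains why the plasmid must be grown in a ccdB-tolerant strain. Such a cassette typically acts as a counter-selectable placeholder that is replaced when the user clones in a guide RNA, so that only recombinant plasmids survive in standard E. coli. The record does not state the cloning method or annotate a guide RNA promoter or scaffold. Short fragments of a PDK intron and an attB2 site near the right border appear to be remnants of earlier vector construction. Transformed plant tissue is selected with a hygromycin phosphotransferase gene driven by an enhanced CaMV 35S promoter and terminated by the CaMV polyadenylation signal.
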