Features (pLannotate 1.2.2; 19 found; start..end, strand, type, name):
      8..2004    +  promoter       Ubi promoter: maize polyubiquitin gene promoter
   6227..6475    +  terminator     HSP terminator: efficient transcription terminator from the Arabidopsis thaliana heat shock protein 18.2 gene (Nagaya et al., 2010)
   6858..7160    -  CDS            ccdB: CCDB_ECOLI - Also known as G, letB, letD. Experimental evidence at protein level: Swiss-Prot protein existence level 1. Toxic component of a type II toxin-antitoxin (TA) system, functioning in plasmid maintainence. Responsible for the post- segregational killing (PSK) of plasmid-free cells, also referred to as a plasmid addiction system. Half-life of over 2 hours. Cell killing by CcdB is accompanied by filamentation, defects in chromosome and plasmid segregation, defects in cell division, formation of anucleate cells, decreased DNA synthesis and plasmid loss. Interferes with the activity of DN
   7165..7323    -  CDS            ccdA (fragment): CCDA_ECO57 - Also known as H, letA. Experimental evidence at protein level: Swiss-Prot protein existence level 1. Antitoxin component of a type II toxin-antitoxin (TA) system which inhibits the post-segregational killing (PSK) of plasmid-free cells, also referred to as a plasmid addiction system. Binds to and blocks the activity of CcdB; will also remove bound CcdB protein from the CcdB-GyrA complex by forming a CcdA-CcdB complex, a process termed rejuvenation. Functions as a transcriptional corepressor for the ccdAB operon, repression also requires CcdB (By similarity). From Escherichia coli
   7414..7479    -  intron         PDK intron (fragment): pdk; modified pyruvate orthophosphate dikinase intron from Flaveria trinervia 3.0
   7643..7664    -  protein_bind   attB2 (fragment): mutant version of attB; recombination site for the Gateway® BP reaction BP Clonase™
   7697..7721    +  misc_feature   RB T-DNA repeat: right border repeat from nopaline C58 T-DNA
   8061..8462    +  CDS            Y4CG_SINFN (fragment): Protein inferred from homology: Swiss-Prot protein existence level 3. From Sinorhizobium fredii (strain NBRC 101917 / NGR234).
   9022..9651    +  CDS            pVS1 StaA: stability protein from the Pseudomonas plasmid pVS1 (Heeb et al., 2000)
  10080..11153   +  CDS            pVS1 RepA: replication protein from the Pseudomonas plasmid pVS1 (Heeb et al., 2000)
  11219..11413   +  rep_origin     pVS1 oriV: origin of replication for the Pseudomonas plasmid pVS1 (Heeb et al., 2000)
  11616..11655   +  CDS            rop (fragment): Rop protein, which maintains plasmids at low copy number; rop
  11747..11887   +  misc_feature   bom: basis of mobility region from pBR322
  12073..12661   -  rep_origin     ori: high-copy-number ColE1/pMB1/pBR322/pUC origin of replication
  12748..13542   -  CDS            KanR: aminoglycoside phosphotransferase; aphA-3; confers resistance to kanamycin
  13967..13991   +  misc_feature   LB T-DNA repeat: left border repeat from nopaline C58 T-DNA
  14069..14243   -  polyA_signal   CaMV poly(A) signal: cauliflower mosaic virus polyadenylation signal
  14284..15294   -  CDS            HygR: aminoglycoside phosphotransferase from E. coli; aph(4)-Ia; confers resistance to hygromycin
  15333..16009   -  promoter       CaMV 35S promoter (enhanced): cauliflower mosaic virus 35S promoter with a duplicated enhancer region
>Addgene plasmid #196815 | pGEL667 | addgene full sequence | sequence record 388284 | Addgene NGS Result
GGCGCGCCTGCAGTGCAGCGTGACCCGGTCGTGCCCCTCTCTTGAGATAAGGTGAGCATTGCATGTCTAA
GTTATAAAAAATTACCACATATTTTTTTTGTCACACTTGTTTGAAGTGCAGTTTATCTATCTTTATACAT
ATATTTAAACTTTACTCTACGAATAATATAATCTATAGTACTACAATAATATCAGTGTTTTAGAGAATCA
TATAAATGAACAGTTAGACATGGTCTAAAGGACAATTGAGTATTTTGACAACAGGACTCTACAGTTTTAT
CTTTTTAGTGTGCATGTGTTCTCCTTTTTTTTTGCAAATAGCTTCACCTATATAATACTTCATCCATTTT
ATTAGTACATCCATTTAGGGTTTAGGGTTAATGGTTTTTATAGACTAATTTTTTTAGTACATCTATTTTA
TTCTATTTTAGCCTCTAAATTAAGAAAACTAAAACTCTATTTTAGTTTTTTTATTTAATAATTTAGATAT
AAAATAGAATAAAATAAAGTGACTAAAAATTAAACAAATACCCTTTAAGAAATTAAAAAAACTAAGGAAA
CATTTTTCTTGTTTCGAGTAGATAATGCCAGCCTGTTAAACGCCGTCGACGAGTCTAACGGACACCAACC
AGCGAACCAGCAGCGTCGCGTCGGGCCAAGCGAAGCAGACGGCACGGCATCTCTGTCGCTGCCTCTGGAC
CCCTCTCGAGAGTTCCGCTCCACCGTTGGACTTGCTCCGCTGTCGGCATCCAGAAATTGCGTGGCGGAGC
GGCAGACGTGAGCCGGCACGGCAGGCGGCCTCCTCCTCCTCTCACGGCACCGGCAGCTACGGGGGATTCC
TTTCCCACCGCTCCTTCGCTTTCCCTTCCTCGCCCGCCGTAATAAATAGACACCCCCTCCACACCCTCTT
TCCCCAACCTCGTGTTGTTCGGAGCGCACACACACACAACCAGAACTCCCCCAAATCCACCCGTCGGCAC
CTCCGCTTCAAGGTACGCCGCTCGTCCTCCCCCCCCCCCTCTCTACCTTCTCAAGATCGGCGTTCCGGTC
CATGGTTAGGGCCCGGTAGTTCTACTTCTGTTCATGTTTGTGTTAGATCCGTGTTTGTGTTAGATCCGTG
CTACTAGCGTTCGTACACGGATGCGACCTGTACGTCAGACACGTTCTGATTGCTAACTTGCCAGTGTTTC
TCTTTGGGGAATCCTGGGATGGCTCTAGCCGTTCCGCAGACGGGATCGATTTCATGATTTTTTTTGTTTC
GTTGCATAGGGTTTGGTTTGCCCTTTTCCTTTATTTCAATATATGCCGTGCACTTGTTTGTCGGGTCATC
TTTTCATGCTTTTTTTTGTCTTGGTTGTGATGATGTGGTCTGGTTGGGCGGTCGTTCAAGATCGGAGTAG
AATTAATTCTGTTTCAAACTACCTGGTGGATTTATTAATTTTGGATCTGTATGTGTGTGCCATACATATT
CATAGTTACGAATTGAAGATGATGGATGGAAATATCGATCTAGGATAGGTATACATGTTGATGCGGGTTT
TACTGATGCATATACAGAGATGCTTTTTGTTCGCTTGGTTGTGATGATGTGGTGTGGTTGGGCGGTCGTT
CATTCGTTCAAGATCGGAGTAGAATACTGTTTCAAACTACCTGGTGTATTTATTAATTTTGGAACTGTAT
GTGTGTGTCATACATCTTCATAGTTACGAGTTTAAGATGGATGGAAATATCGATCTAGGATAGGTATACA
TGTTGATGTGGGTTTTACTGATGCATATACATGATGGCATATGCAGCATCTATTCATATGCTCTAACCTT
GAGTACCTATCTATTATAATAAACAAGTATGTTTTATAATTATTTTGATCTTGATATACTTGGATGATGG
CATATGCAGCAGCTATATGTGGATTTTTTTAGCCCTGCCTTCATACGCTATTTATTTGCTTGGTACTGTT
TCTTTTGTCGATGCTCACCCTGTTGTTTGGTGTTACTTCTGCAGCCTGCAGGTAGATCGCTCGTCGACAT
GACAAAGCTGAACCAGCCATACGGCATCGGCCTCGATATTGGCTCAAACTCTATCGGCTTCGCGGTGGTC
GACGCCAATTCCCACCTCCTGCGCCTGAAGGGCGAGACAGCCATCGGCGCCAGGCTCTTCCGCGAGGGAC
AGTCAGCCGCGGATCGGAGGGGCTCTAGGACCACACGGAGGCGCCTCTCCCGGACAAGGTGGCGCCTCAG
CTTCCTGCGCGACTTCTTCGCGCCACATATCACCAAGATTGACCCTGATTTCTTCCTCCGCCAGAAGTAC
TCCGAGATCAGCCCTAAGGACAAGGATCGGTTCAAGTACGAGAAGAGGCTGTTCAACGACCGCACCGATG
CCGAGTTCTACGAGGATTACCCATCAATGTACCACCTGAGGCTCCATCTGATGACCCACACACATAAGGC
CGACCCGAGGGAGATTTTCCTCGCCATCCACCATATTCTCAAGTCTCGGGGCCACTTCCTCACACCTGGA
GCGGCCAAGGATTTCAATACCGACAAGGTGGATCTGGAGGACATCTTCCCAGCCCTCACAGAGGCGTACG
CCCAGGTCTACCCGGACCTGGAGCTGACCTTCGACCTCGCGAAGGCCGACGATTTCAAGGCGAAGCTCCT
GGATGAGCAGGCCACCCCGTCCGACACACAGAAGGCGCTGGTGAACCTCCTGCTCTCCAGCGATGGCGAG
AAGGAGATTGTCAAGAAGAGGAAGCAGGTGCTGACAGAGTTCGCGAAGGCCATCACCGGCCTCAAGACAA
AGTTCAACCTCGCCCTGGGCACCGAGGTGGATGAGGCCGATGCCTCAAATTGGCAGTTCTCTATGGGCCA
GCTCGACGATAAGTGGTCCAACATCGAGACATCCATGACAGACCAGGGCACCGAGATTTTCGAGCAGATT
CAGGAGCTGTACCGGGCGAGGCTGCTCAACGGCATTGTGCCAGCCGGCATGTCCCTGAGCCAGGCCAAGG
TCGCCGATTACGGCCAGCACAAGGAGGACCTGGAGCTGTTCAAGACATACCTCAAGAAGCTGAATGATCA
TGAGCTGGCGAAGACCATCCGGGGCCTCTACGACAGGTACATTAACGGCGACGATGCCAAGCCGTTCCTG
CGCGAGGACTTCGTCAAGGCGCTCACCAAGGAGGTGACAGCCCATCCAAACGAGGTGTCCGAGCAGCTGC
TCAACAGGATGGGCCAGGCCAATTTCATGCTCAAGCAGAGGACCAAGGCCAACGGCGCAATCCCAATTCA
GCTCCAGCAGCGCGAGCTGGATCAGATCATTGCGAACCAGAGCAAGTACTACGACTGGCTCGCCGCCCCA
AATCCAGTGGAGGCACACAGGTGGAAGATGCCGTACCAGCTCGATGAGCTGCTCAATTTCCATATCCCAT
ACTACGTCGGCCCTCTGATTACACCGAAGCAGCAGGCGGAGTCAGGCGAGAACGTGTTCGCCTGGATGGT
CAGGAAGGACCCGTCTGGCAACATCACCCCATACAATTTCGATGAGAAGGTGGACCGGGAGGCGTCAGCC
AATACATTCATCCAGAGGATGAAGACCACAGATACCTACCTGATTGGCGAGGACGTGCTCCCTAAGCAGT
CTCTGCTCTACCAGAAGTACGAGGTGCTCAACGAGCTGAACAATGTCCGCATCAACAATGAGTGCCTGGG
CACAGATCAGAAGCAGCGGCTCATCAGGGAGGTGTTCGAGCGGCACTCATCTGTGACCATTAAGCAGGTC
GCGGATAATCTCGTGGCACATGGCGACTTCGCCCGGAGGCCGGAGATCAGGGGCCTGGCGGACGAGAAGA
GGTTCCTCTCCAGCCTGTCCACATACCACCAGCTCAAGGAGATCCTGCATGAGGCCATTGACGATCCAAC
CAAGCTGCTCGATATCGAGAACATCATTACCTGGAGCACAGTGTTCGAGGACCACACCATCTTCGAGACA
AAGCTGGCCGAGATTGAGTGGCTCGACCCGAAGAAGATCAACGAGCTGTCAGGCATTCGCTACCGGGGAT
GGGGACAGTTCTCTCGCAAGCTGCTCGACGGCCTCAAGCTGGGCAACGGCCACACAGTCATTCAGGAGCT
GATGCTGAGCAACCATAATCTCATGCAGATCCTGGCCGATGAGACACTCAAGGAGACAATGACAGAGCTG
AACCAGGACAAGCTCAAGACAGACGATATCGAGGATGTGATTAACGACGCGTACACCTCACCATCTAATA
AGAAGGCCCTCCGGCAGGTCCTGAGGGTGGTCGAGGATATTAAGCATGCCGCGAATGGCCAGGACCCTTC
ATGGCTCTTCATCGAGACAGCCGACGGCACCGGCACAGCCGGCAAGCGCACACAGTCTCGGCAGAAGCAG
ATCCAGACCGTGTACGCGAACGCCGCGCAGGAGCTGATTGATTCCGCCGTGAGGGGCGAGCTGGAGGATA
AGATCGCGGACAAGGCCTCTTTCACAGACCGCCTCGTGCTGTACTTCATGCAGGGCGGCAGGGATATCTA
CACAGGCGCCCCTCTGAATATTGACCAGCTCTCCCACTACGACATCGATCATATTCTCCCGCAGTCACTG
ATTAAGGACGATTCTCTGGACAACAGGGTGCTCGTCAACGCGACAATCAATCGCGAGAAGAACAATGTGT
TCGCCTCCACACTCTTCGCGGGCAAGATGAAGGCAACCTGGCGGAAGTGGCATGAGGCAGGCCTGATTTC
AGGACGCAAGCTCCGGAATCTCATGCTGAGGCCGGATGAGATCGACAAGTTCGCCAAGGGATTCGTGGCA
AGGCAGCTGGTGGAGACAAGGCAGATCATTAAGCTCACAGAGCAGATCGCTGCCGCCCAGTACCCTAACA
CCAAGATCATTGCCGTGAAGGCGGGCCTCAGCCACCAGCTGAGGGAGGAGCTGGATTTCCCGAAGAACAG
GGACGTGAATCATTACCACCATGCGTTCGATGCCTTCCTCGCCGCAAGGATTGGCACATACCTGCTCAAG
CGCTACCCGAAGCTGGCGCCTTTCTTCACCTACGGCGAGTTCGCCAAGGTGGACGTGAAGAAGTTCAGGG
AGTTCAACTTCATCGGCGCGCTCACACACGCCAAGAAGAATATCATTGCGAAGGATACCGGCGAGATTGT
GTGGGATAAGGAGAGGGACATCCGCGAGCTGGACAGGATCTACAATTTCAAGCGCATGCTCATTACCCAT
GAGGTCTACTTCGAGACAGCCGATCTCTTCAAGCAGACCATCTACGCCGCAAAGGACTCCAAGGAGAGGG
GCGGCAGCAAGCAGCTGATTCCTAAGAAGCAGGGCTACCCGACACAGGTGTACGGCGGATACACCCAGGA
GTCAGGCAGCTACAATGCGCTCGTGCGCGTGGCCGAGGCAGATACCACAGCCTACCAGGTCATCAAGATT
TCCGCGCAGAACGCCTCCAAGATCGCGAGCGCCAATCTCAAGAGCAGGGAGAAGGGCAAGCAGCTGCTCA
ATGAGATTGTGGTCAAGCAGCTGGCGAAGCGCCGGAAGAACTGGAAGCCTTCAGCCAATTCTTTCAAGAT
CGTGATTCCGAGGTTCGGCATGGGCACACTGTTCCAGAACGCCAAGTACGGCCTCTTCATGGTCAACTCA
GACACCTACTACCGCAATTACCAGGAGCTGTGGCTGTCCCGGGAGAATCAGAAGCTGCTCAAGAAGCTCT
TCAGCATCAAGTACGAGAAGACACAGATGAACCACGATGCCCTCCAGGTGTACAAGGCCATCATTGACCA
GGTCGAGAAGTTCTTCAAGCTGTACGATATCAATCAGTTCAGGGCGAAGCTCTCCGACGCCATTGAGCGC
TTCGAGAAGCTGCCGATCAACACCGATGGCAATAAGATTGGCAAGACCGAGACACTCCGGCAGATCCTCA
TTGGCCTCCAGGCGAACGGCACAAGGTCCAACGTGAAGAATCTGGGCATCAAGACCGACCTCGGCCTGCT
CCAGGTCGGCAGCGGCATCAAGCTCGACAAGGATACCCAGATTGTCTACCAGTCACCGTCTGGCCTGTTC
AAGAGGCGCATCCCACTCGCCGACCTGTCAAGGGCTGATCCTAAGAAGAAGAGGAAGGTTTCTAGGGCAG
ATCCAAAGAAGAAGCGGAAGGTGTCTAGAGCTGATCCGAAGAAGAAGCGCAAGGTGTGACTCGAGATATG
AAGATGAAGATGAAATATTTGGTGTGTCAAATAAAAAGCTTGTGTGCTTAAGTTTGTGTTTTTTTCTTGG
CTTGTTGTGTTATGAATTTGTGGCTTTTTCTAATATTAAATGAATGTAAGATCACATTATAATGAATAAA
CAAATGTTTCTATAATCCATTGTGAATGTTTTGTTGGATCTCTTCTGCAGCATATAACTACTGTATGTGC
TATGGTATGGACTATGGAATATGATTAAAGATAAGAGGATCCGCGACCAAGCCCGTTATTCTGACAGTTC
TGGTGCTCAACACATTTATATTTATCAAGGAGCACATTGTTACTCACTGCTAGGAGGGAATCGAACTAGG
AATATTGATCAGAGGAACTACGAGAGAGCTGAAGATAACTGCCCTCTAGCTCTCACTGATCTGGGTCGCA
TAGTGAGATGCAGCCCACGTGAGTTCAGCAACGGTCTAGCGCTGGGCTTTTAGGCCCGCATGATCGGGCT
TTTGTCGGGTGGTCGACGTGTTCACGATTGGGGAGAGCAACGCAGCAGTTCCTCTTAGTTTAGTCCCACC
TCGCCTGTCCAGCAGAGTTCTGACCGGTTTATAAACTCGCTTGCTGCATCAGACTTGGGAGACCTTATAT
TCCCCAGAACATCAGGTTAATGGCGTTTTTGATGTCATTTTCGCGGTGGCTGAGATCAGCCACTTCTTCC
CCGATAACGGAAACCGGCACACTGGCCATATCGGTGGTCATCATGCGCCAGCTTTCATCCCCGATATGCA
CCACCGGGTAAAGTTCACGGGAGACTTTATCTGACAGCAGACGTGCACTGGCCAGGGGGATCACCATCCG
TCGCCCGGGCGTGTCAATAATATCACTCTGTACATCCACAAACAGACGATAACGGCTCTCTCTTTTATAG
GTGTAAACCTTAAACTGCATTTCACCAGCCCCTGTTCTCGTCAGCAAAAGAGCCGTTCATTTCAATAAAC
CGGGCGACCTCAGCCATCCCTTCCTGATTTTCCGCTTTCCAGCGTTCGGCACGCAGACGACGGGCTTCAT
TCTGCATGGTTGTGCTTACCAGACCGGAGATATTGACATCATATATGCCTTGAGCAACTGATAGCTGTCG
CTGTCAACTGTCACTGTAATACGCTGCTTCATAGCATACCTCTTTTTGACATACTTCGGGTATACATATC
AGTATATATTCTTATACCGCAAAAATCAGCGCGCAAATACGCATACTGTTATCTGGCTTGGTACCGGTCT
CAGTCTCAGGTAGATGTCAGATCAATCAGAAATGATTGATCTGACATCTACGAGTTGAGATCAAACAAAG
CTTCAGCTGAGTTTCAATTTCTGAGCCCATGTTGGGCCATACATATGCCACCCGAGTGCAAATCGGGTGG
CTTTTTTTCTAGACCCAGCTTTCTTGTACAAAGTTGGCATTACTGCGAGCTCAAACTATCAGTGTTTGAC
AGGATATATTGGCGGGTAAACCTAAGAGAAAAGAGCGTTTATTAGAATAATCGGATATTTAAAAGGGCGT
GAAAAGGTTTATCCGTTCGTCCATTTGTATGTGCATGCCAACCACAGGGTTCCCCTCGGGATCAAAGTAC
TTTGATCCAACCCCTCCGCTGCTATAGTGCAGTCGGCTTCTGACGTTCAGTGCAGCCGTCTTCTGAAAAC
GACATGTCGCACAAGTCCTAAGTTACGCGACAGGCTGCCGCCCTGCCCTTTTCCTGGCGTTTTCTTGTCG
CGTGTTTTAGTCGCATAAAGTAGAATACTTGCGACTAGAACCGGAGACATTACGCCATGAACAAGAGCGC
CGCCGCTGGCCTGCTGGGCTATGCCCGCGTCAGCACCGACGACCAGGACTTGACCAACCAACGGGCCGAA
CTGCACGCGGCCGGCTGCACCAAGCTGTTTTCCGAGAAGATCACCGGCACCAGGCGCGACCGCCCGGAGC
TGGCCAGGATGCTTGACCACCTACGCCCTGGCGACGTTGTGACAGTGACCAGGCTAGACCGCCTGGCCCG
CAGCACCCGCGACCTACTGGACATTGCCGAGCGCATCCAGGAGGCCGGCGCGGGCCTGCGTAGCCTGGCA
GAGCCGTGGGCCGACACCACCACGCCGGCCGGCCGCATGGTGTTGACCGTGTTCGCCGGCATTGCCGAGT
TCGAGCGTTCCCTAATCATCGACCGCACCCGGAGCGGGCGCGAGGCCGCCAAGGCCCGAGGCGTGAAGTT
TGGCCCCCGCCCTACCCTCACCCCGGCACAGATCGCGCACGCCCGCGAGCTGATCGACCAGGAAGGCCGC
ACCGTGAAAGAGGCGGCTGCACTGCTTGGCGTGCATCGCTCGACCCTGTACCGCGCACTTGAGCGCAGCG
AGGAAGTGACGCCCACCGAGGCCAGGCGGCGCGGTGCCTTCCGTGAGGACGCATTGACCGAGGCCGACGC
CCTGGCGGCCGCCGAGAATGAACGCCAAGAGGAACAAGCATGAAACCGCACCAGGACGGCCAGGACGAAC
CGTTTTTCATTACCGAAGAGATCGAGGCGGAGATGATCGCGGCCGGGTACGTGTTCGAGCCGCCCGCGCA
CGGCTCAACCGTGCGGCTGCATGAAATCCTGGCCGGTTTGTCTGATGCCAAGCTGGCGGCCTGGCCGGCC
AGCTTGGCCGCTGAAGAAACCGAGCGCCGCCGTCTAAAAAGGTGATGTGTATTTGAGTAAAACAGCTTGC
GTCATGCGGTCGCTGCGTATATGATGCGATGAGTAAATAAACAAATACGCAAGGGGAACGCATGAAGGTT
ATCGCTGTACTTAACCAGAAAGGCGGGTCAGGCAAGACGACCATCGCAACCCATCTAGCCCGCGCCCTGC
AACTCGCCGGGGCCGATGTTCTGTTAGTCGATTCCGATCCCCAGGGCAGTGCCCGCGATTGGGCGGCCGT
GCGGGAAGATCAACCGCTAACCGTTGTCGGCATCGACCGCCCGACGATTGACCGCGACGTGAAGGCCATC
GGCCGGCGCGACTTCGTAGTGATCGACGGAGCGCCCCAGGCGGCGGACTTGGCTGTGTCCGCGATCAAGG
CAGCCGACTTCGTGCTGATTCCGGTGCAGCCAAGCCCTTACGACATATGGGCCACCGCCGACCTGGTGGA
GCTGGTTAAGCAGCGCATTGAGGTCACGGATGGAAGGCTACAAGCGGCCTTTGTCGTGTCGCGGGCGATC
AAAGGCACGCGCATCGGCGGTGAGGTTGCCGAGGCGCTGGCCGGGTACGAGCTGCCCATTCTTGAGTCCC
GTATCACGCAGCGCGTGAGCTACCCAGGCACTGCCGCCGCCGGCACAACCGTTCTTGAATCAGAACCCGA
GGGCGACGCTGCCCGCGAGGTCCAGGCGCTGGCCGCTGAAATTAAATCAAAACTCATTTGAGTTAATGAG
GTAAAGAGAAAATGAGCAAAAGCACAAACACGCTAAGTGCCGGCCGTCCGAGCGCACGCAGCAGCAAGGC
TGCAACGTTGGCCAGCCTGGCAGACACGCCAGCCATGAAGCGGGTCAACTTTCAGTTGCCGGCGGAGGAT
CACACCAAGCTGAAGATGTACGCGGTACGCCAAGGCAAGACCATTACCGAGCTGCTATCTGAATACATCG
CGCAGCTACCAGAGTAAATGAGCAAATGAATAAATGAGTAGATGAATTTTAGCGGCTAAAGGAGGCGGCA
TGGAAAATCAAGAACAACCAGGCACCGACGCCGTGGAATGCCCCATGTGTGGAGGAACGGGCGGTTGGCC
AGGCGTAAGCGGCTGGGTTGCCTGCCGGCCCTGCAATGGCACTGGAACCCCCAAGCCCGAGGAATCGGCG
TGAGCGGTCGCAAACCATCCGGCCCGGTACAAATCGGCGCGGCGCTGGGTGATGACCTGGTGGAGAAGTT
GAAGGCCGCGCAGGCCGCCCAGCGGCAACGCATCGAGGCAGAAGCACGCCCCGGTGAATCGTGGCAAGCG
GCCGCTGATCGAATCCGCAAAGAATCCCGGCAACCGCCGGCAGCCGGTGCGCCGTCGATTAGGAAGCCGC
CCAAGGGCGACGAGCAACCAGATTTTTTCGTTCCGATGCTCTATGACGTGGGCACCCGCGATAGTCGCAG
CATCATGGACGTGGCCGTTTTCCGTCTGTCGAAGCGTGACCGACGAGCTGGCGAGGTGATCCGCTACGAG
CTTCCAGACGGGCACGTAGAGGTTTCCGCAGGGCCGGCCGGCATGGCCAGTGTGTGGGATTACGACCTGG
TACTGATGGCGGTTTCCCATCTAACCGAATCCATGAACCGATACCGGGAAGGGAAGGGAGACAAGCCCGG
CCGCGTGTTCCGTCCACACGTTGCGGACGTACTCAAGTTCTGCCGGCGAGCCGATGGCGGAAAGCAGAAA
GACGACCTGGTAGAAACCTGCATTCGGTTAAACACCACGCACGTTGCCATGCAGCGTACGAAGAAGGCCA
AGAACGGCCGCCTGGTGACGGTATCCGAGGGTGAAGCCTTGATTAGCCGCTACAAGATCGTAAAGAGCGA
AACCGGGCGGCCGGAGTACATCGAGATCGAGCTAGCTGATTGGATGTACCGCGAGATCACAGAAGGCAAG
AACCCGGACGTGCTGACGGTTCACCCCGATTACTTTTTGATCGATCCCGGCATCGGCCGTTTTCTCTACC
GCCTGGCACGCCGCGCCGCAGGCAAGGCAGAAGCCAGATGGTTGTTCAAGACGATCTACGAACGCAGTGG
CAGCGCCGGAGAGTTCAAGAAGTTCTGTTTCACCGTGCGCAAGCTGATCGGGTCAAATGACCTGCCGGAG
TACGATTTGAAGGAGGAGGCGGGGCAGGCTGGCCCGATCCTAGTCATGCGCTACCGCAACCTGATCGAGG
GCGAAGCATCCGCCGGTTCCTAATGTACGGAGCAGATGCTAGGGCAAATTGCCCTAGCAGGGGAAAAAGG
TCGAAAAGGCCTCTTTCCTGTGGATAGCACGTACATTGGGAACCCAAAGCCGTACATTGGGAACCGGAAC
CCGTACATTGGGAACCCAAAGCCGTACATTGGGAACCGGTCACACATGTAAGTGACTGATATAAAAGAGA
AAAAAGGCGATTTTTCCGCCTAAAACTCTTTAAAACTTATTAAAACTCTTAAAACCCGCCTGGCCTGTGC
ATAACTGTCTGGCCAGCGCACAGCCGAAGAGCTGCAAAAAGCGCCTACCCTTCGGTCGCTGCGCTCCCTA
CGCCCCGCCGCTTCGCGTCGGCCTATCGCGGCCGCTGGCCGCTCAAAAATGGCTGGCCTACGGCCAGGCA
ATCTACCAGGGCGCGGACAAGCCGCGCCGTCGCCACTCGACCGCCGGCGCCCACATCAAGGCACCCTGCC
TCGCGCGTTTCGGTGATGACGGTGAAAACCTCTGACACATGCAGCTCCCGGAAACGGTCACAGCTTGTCT
GTAAGCGGATGCCGGGAGCAGACAAGCGCGTCAGCGGGTGTTGGCGGGTGTCGGGGCGCAGCCATGACCC
AGTCACGTAGCGATAGCGGAGTGTATACTGGCTTAACTATGCGGCATCAGAGCAGATTGTACTGAGAGTG
CACCATATGCGGTGTGAAATACCGCACAGATGCGTAAGGAGAAAATACCGCATCAGGCGCTCTTCCGCTT
CCTCGCTCACTGACTCGCTGCGCTCGGTCGTTCGGCTGCGGCGAGCGGTATCAGCTCACTCAAAGGCGGT
AATACGGTTATCCACAGAATCAGGGGATAACGCAGGAAAGAACATGTGAGCAAAAGGCCAGCAAAAGGCC
AGGAACCGTAAAAAGGCCGCGTTGCTGGCGTTTTTCCATAGGCTCCGCCCCCCTGACGAGCATCACAAAA
ATCGACGCTCAAGTCAGAGGTGGCGAAACCCGACAGGACTATAAAGATACCAGGCGTTTCCCCCTGGAAG
CTCCCTCGTGCGCTCTCCTGTTCCGACCCTGCCGCTTACCGGATACCTGTCCGCCTTTCTCCCTTCGGGA
AGCGTGGCGCTTTCTCATAGCTCACGCTGTAGGTATCTCAGTTCGGTGTAGGTCGTTCGCTCCAAGCTGG
GCTGTGTGCACGAACCCCCCGTTCAGCCCGACCGCTGCGCCTTATCCGGTAACTATCGTCTTGAGTCCAA
CCCGGTAAGACACGACTTATCGCCACTGGCAGCAGCCACTGGTAACAGGATTAGCAGAGCGAGGTATGTA
GGCGGTGCTACAGAGTTCTTGAAGTGGTGGCCTAACTACGGCTACACTAGAAGGACAGTATTTGGTATCT
GCGCTCTGCTGAAGCCAGTTACCTTCGGAAAAAGAGTTGGTAGCTCTTGATCCGGCAAACAAACCACCGC
TGGTAGCGGTGGTTTTTTTGTTTGCAAGCAGCAGATTACGCGCAGAAAAAAAGGATCTCAAGAAGATCCT
TTGATCTTTTCTACGGGGTCTGACGCTCAGTGGAACGAAAACTCACGTTAAGGGATTTTGGTCATGCATT
CTAGGTACTAAAACAATTCATCCAGTAAAATATAATATTTTATTTTCTCCCAATCAGGCTTGATCCCCAG
TAAGTCAAAAAATAGCTCGACATACTGTTCTTCCCCGATATCCTCCCTGATCGACCGGACGCAGAAGGCA
ATGTCATACCACTTGTCCGCCCTGCCGCTTCTCCCAAGATCAATAAAGCCACTTACTTTGCCATCTTTCA
CAAAGATGTTGCTGTCTCCCAGGTCGCCGTGGGAAAAGACAAGTTCCTCTTCGGGCTTTTCCGTCTTTAA
AAAATCATACAGCTCGCGCGGATCTTTAAATGGAGTGTCTTCTTCCCAGTTTTCGCAATCCACATCGGCC
AGATCGTTATTCAGTAAGTAATCCAATTCGGCTAAGCGGCTGTCTAAGCTATTCGTATAGGGACAATCCG
ATATGTCGATGGAGTGAAAGAGCCTGATGCACTCCGCATACAGCTCGATAATCTTTTCAGGGCTTTGTTC
ATCTTCATACTCTTCCGAGCAAAGGACGCCATCGGCCTCACTCATGAGCAGATTGCTCCAGCCATCATGC
CGTTCAAAGTGCAGGACCTTTGGAACAGGCAGCTTTCCTTCCAGCCATAGCATCATGTCCTTTTCCCGTT
CCACATCATAGGTGGTCCCTTTATACCGGCTGTCCGTCATTTTTAAATATAGGTTTTCATTTTCTCCCAC
CAGCTTATATACCTTAGCAGGAGACATTCCTTCCGTATCTTTTACGCAGCGGTATTTTTCGATCAGTTTT
TTCAATTCCGGTGATATTCTCATTTTAGCCATTTATTATTTCCTTCCTCTTTTCTACAGTATTTAAAGAT
ACCCCAAGAAGCTAATTATAACAAGACGAACTCCAATTCACTGTTCCTTGCATTCTAAAACCTTAAATAC
CAGAAAACAGCTTTTTCAAAGTTGTTTTCAAAGTTGGCGTATAACATAGTATCGACGGAGCCGATTTTGA
AACCGCGGTGATCACAGGCAGCAACGCTCTGTCATCGTTACAATCAACATGCTACCCTCCGCGAGATCAT
CCGTGTTTCAAACCCGGCAGCTTAGTTGCCGTTCTTCCGAATAGCATCGGTAACATGAGCAAAGTCTGCC
GCCTTACAACGGCTCTCCCGCTGACGCCGTCCCGGACTGATGGGCTGCCTGTATCGAGTGGTGATTTTGT
GCCGAGCTGCCGGTCGGGGAGCTGTTGGCTGGCTGGTGGCAGGATATATTGTGGTGTAAACAAATTGACG
CTTAGACAACTTAATAACACATTGCGGACGTTTTTAATGTACTGAATTAACGCCGAATTAATTCGGGGGA
TCTGGATTTTAGTACTGGATTTTGGTTTTAGGAATTAGAAATTTTATTGATAGAAGTATTTTACAAATAC
AAATACATACTAAGGGTTTCTTATATGCTCAACACATGAGCGAAACCCTATAGGAACCCTAATTCCCTTA
TCTGGGAACTACTCACACATTATTATGGAGAAAATAGAGCTTGTCGATCGTTAATTAATCACCTCCAAGA
TCCCGGACGAGTGCTGGGGCGTCGGTTTCCACTATCGGCGAGTACTTCTACACAGCCATCGGTCCAGACG
GCCGCGCTTCTGCGGGCGATTTGTGTACGCCCGACAGTCCCGGCTCCGGATCGGACGATTGCGTCGCATC
GACCCTGCGCCCAAGCTGCATCATCGAAATTGCCGTCAACCAAGCTCTGATAGAGTTGGTCAAGACCAAT
GCGGAGCATATACGCCCGGAGCCGCGGCGATCCTGCAAGCTCCGGATGCCTCCGCTCGAAGTAGCGCGTC
TGCTGCTCCATACAAGCCAACCACGGCCTCCAGAAGAAGATGTTGGCGACCTCGTATTGGGAATCCCCGA
ACATCGCCTCGCTCCAGTCAATGACCGCTGTTATGCGGCCATTGTCCGTCAGGACATTGTTGGAGCCGAA
ATCCGCGTGCACGAGGTGCCGGACTTCGGGGCAGTCCTCGGCCCAAAGCATCAGCTCATCGAGAGCCTGC
GCGACGGACGCACTGACGGTGTCGTCCATCACAGTTTGCCAGTGATACACATGGGGATCAGCAATCGCGC
ATATGAAATCACGCCATGTAGTGTATTGACCGATTCCTTGCGGTCCGAATGGGCCGAACCCGCTCGTCTG
GCTAAGATCGGCCGCAGCGATCGCATCCATGGCCTCCGCGACCGGCTGCAGAACAGCGGGCAGTTCGGTT
TCAGGCAGGTCTTGCAACGTGACACCCTGTGCACGGCGGGAGATGCAATAGGTCAGGCTCTCGCTGAATT
CCCCAATGTCAAGCACTTCCGGAATCGGGAGCGCGGCCGATGCAAAGTGCCGATAAACATAACGATCTTT
GTAGAAACCATCGGCGCAGCTATTTACCCGCAGGACATATCCACGCCCTCCTACATCGAAGCTGAAAGCA
CGAGATTCTTCGCCCTCCGAGAGCTGCATCAGGTCGGACACGCTGTCGAACTTTTCGATCAGAAACTTCT
CGACAGACGTCGCGGTGAGTTCAGGCTTTTTCATCCTAGGAGAGATAGATTTGTAGAGAGAGACTGGTGA
TTTCAGCGTGTCCTCTCCAAATGAAATGAACTTCCTTATATAGAGGAAGGGTCTTGCGAAGGATAGTGGG
ATTGTGCGTCATCCCTTACGTCAGTGGAGATATCACATCAATCCACTTGCTTTGAAGACGTGGTTGGAAC
GTCTTCTTTTTCCACGATGCTCCTCGTGGGTGGGGGTCCATCTTTGGGACCACTGTCGGCAGAGGCATCT
TGAACGATAGCCTTTCCTTTATCGCAATGATGGCATTTGTAGGTGCCACCTTCCTTTTCTACTGTCCTTT
TGATGAAGTGACAGATAGCTGGGCAATGGAATCCGAGGAGGTTTCCCGATATTACCCTTTGTTGAAAAGT
CTCAATAGCCCTTTGGTCTTCTGAGACTGTATCTTTGATATTCTTGGAGTAGACGAGAGTGTCGTGCTCC
ACCATGTTCACATCAATCCACTTGCTTTGAAGACGTGGTTGGAACGTCTTCTTTTTCCACGATGCTCCTC
GTGGGTGGGGGTCCATCTTTGGGACCACTGTCGGCAGAGGCATCTTGAACGATAGCCTTTCCTTTATCGC
AATGATGGCATTTGTAGGTGCCACCTTCCTTTTCTACTGTCCTTTTGATGAAGTGACAGATAGCTGGGCA
ATGGAATCCGAGGAGGTTTCCCGATATTACCCTTTGTTGAAAAGTCTCAATAGCCCTTTGGTCTTCTGAG
ACTGTATCTTTGATATTCTTGGAGTAGACGAGAGTGTCGTGCTCCACCATG
